>Addgene plasmid #39371 | TAL2013 | depositor partial sequence | sequence record 49673 | TAL2013 sequence 926 bps
GAACCTGACCCCAGACCAGGTAGTCGCAATCGCGAACAATAATGGGGGAAAGCAAGCCCTGGAAACCGTG
CAAAGGTTGTTGCCGGTCCTTTGTCAAGACCACGGCCTTACACCGGAGCAAGTCGTGGCCATTGCATCCC
ACGACGGTGGCAAACAGGCTCTTGAGACGGTTCAGAGACTTCTCCCAGTTCTCTGTCAAGCCCACGGGCT
GACTCCCGATCAAGTTGTAGCGATTGCGTCGAACATTGGAGGGAAACAAGCATTGGAGACTGTCCAACGG
CTCCTTCCCGTGTTGTGTCAAGCCCACGGTTTGACGCCTGCACAAGTGGTCGCCATCGCCAGCCATGATG
GCGGTAAGCAGGCGCTGGAAACAGTACAGCGCCTGCTGCCTGTACTGTGCCAGGATCATGGACTGACCCC
AGACCAGGTAGTCGCAATCGCGAACAATAATGGGGGAAAGCAAGCCCTGGAAACCGTGCAAAGGTTGTTG
CCGGTCCTTTGTCAAGACCACGGCCTTACACCGGAGCAAGTCGTGGCCATTGCATCCCACGACGGTGGCA
AACAGGCTCTTGAGACGGTTCAGAGACTTCTCCCAGTTCTCTGTCAAGCCCACGGGCTGACTCCCGATCA
AGTTGTAGCGATTGCGTCGCATGACGGAGGGAAACAAGCATTGGAGACTGTCCAACGGCTCCTTCCCGTG
TTGTGTCAAGCCCACGGTTTGACGCCTGCACAAGTGGTCGCCATCGCCAACAACAACGGCGGTAAGCAGG
CGCTGGAAACAGTACAGCGCCTGCTGCCTGTACTGTGCCAGGATCATGGACTGACCCCAGACCAGGTAGT
CGCAATCGCGTCAAACGGAGGGGGAAAGCAAGCCCTGGAAACCGTGCAAAGGTTGTTGCCGGTCCTTTGT
CAAGACCACGGCCTGA
