>Addgene plasmid #39371 | TAL2013 | addgene partial sequence | sequence record 52629 | JDS-TALEN-F 5'-TAGGGGTCGGTAAACAGTGG-3'
TGTGGCGGGTGAGCTTAGGGGGCCTCCGCTCCAGCTCGACACCGGGCAGCTGCTGAAGATCGCGAAGAGA
GGGGGAGTAACAGCGGTAGAGGCAGTGCACGCCTGGCGCAATGCGCTCACCGGGGCCCCCTTGAACCTGA
CCCCAGACCAGGTAGTCGCAATCGCGAACAATAATGGGGGAAAGCAAGCCCTGGAAACCGTGCAAAGGTT
GTTGCCGGTCCTTTGTCAAGACCACGGCCTTACACCGGAGCAAGTCGTGGCCATTGCATCCCACGACGGT
GGCAAACAGGCTCTTGAGACGGTTCAGAGACTTCTCCCAGTTCTCTGTCAAGCCCACGGGCTGACTCCCG
ATCAAGTTGTAGCGATTGCGTCGAACATTGGAGGGAAACAAGCATTGGAGACTGTCCAACGGCTCCTTCC
CGTGTTGTGTCAAGCCCACGGTTTGACGCCTGCACAAGTGGTCGCCATCGCCAGCCATGATGGCGGTAAG
CAGGCGCTGGAAACAGTACAGCGCCTGCTGCCTGTACTGTGCCAGGATCATGGACTGACCCCAGACCAGG
TAGTCGCAATCGCGAACAATAATGGGGGAAAGCAAGCCCTGGAAACCGTGCAAAGGTTGTTGCCGGTCCT
TTGTCAAGACCACGGCCTTACACCGGAGCAAGTCGTGGCCATTGCATCCCACGACGGTGGCAAACAGGCT
CTTGAGACGGTTCAGAGACTTCTCCCAGTTCTCTGTCAAGCCCACGGGCTGACTCCCGATCAAGTTGTAG
CGATTGCGTCGCATGACGGAGGGAAACAAGCATTGGAGACTGTCCAACGGCTCCTTCCCGTGTTGTGTCA
AGCCCACGGTTTGACGCCTGCACAAGTGGTCGCCATCGCCAACAACAACGGCGGTAAGCAGGCGCTGGAA
ACAGTACAGCGCCTGCTGCCTGTACTGTGCCAGGATCATGGACTGACCCCAGACCAGGTAGTCGCAATCG
CGTCAAACGG
