[The description below was written by a language model from this plasmid's Addgene catalogue record.]
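Description:
TAL2013 is a mammalian expression plasmid encoding the right-hand monomer of a TALE nuclease pair directed against the eGFP reporter gene (eGFP-TALEN-07-Right). It is built on the JDS70 backbone, a roughly 6.4 kb TALEN expression vector that supplies the invariant parts of the nuclease. The backbone provides an N-terminal 3X FLAG tag and a C-terminal wild-type FokI cleavage domain. The roughly 0.9 kb insert is the assembled array of TAL effector repeats that sets DNA-binding specificity. It was cloned between two BsmBI sites, and both sites were destroyed in the process, which leaves the array fused in frame with the flanking backbone sequences. The plasmid is maintained in E. coli at high copy number under ampicillin selection. The record does not name the origin of replication, and no feature table is available to confirm individual elements.

Expression in mammalian cells is driven by the CMV promoter. The vector type also lists T7, which points to a T7 promoter that would allow in vitro transcription of the TALEN mRNA. FokI cuts only as a dimer, so this construct is meant to be delivered together with the matching left-hand TALEN. When the two monomers bind adjacent half-sites, they produce a double-strand break within eGFP. The record lists the species as human, although the target is the eGFP sequence. The associated work concerns high-throughput FLASH assembly of TALENs for genome editing, so this plasmid probably served in eGFP-disruption assays of nuclease activity. The depositor notes that the repetitive TAL array is prone to recombination and advises checking the plasmid's integrity by diagnostic digest before use.
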