Addgene plasmid #39371: TAL2013
Depositing lab: Keith Joung. Depositing organization: Massachusetts General Hospital. Publication: FLASH assembly of TALENs for high-throughput genome editing. Reyon D, Tsai SQ, Khayter C, Foden JA, Sander JD, Joung JK. Nat Biotechnol. 2012 Apr 8. doi: 10.1038/nbt.2170. PubMed 22484455.
Backbone
  Vector backbone: JDS70
  Backbone manufacturer: Joung lab (Addgene Plasmid # 32285)
  Backbone size w/o insert (bp): 6447
  Vector type: Mammalian Expression ; T7
Growth in bacteria
  Bacterial resistance: Ampicillin, 100 μg/mL
  Growth temperature: 37°C
  Growth strain: XL1 Blue
  Copy number: High Copy
Gene/Insert
  Gene/Insert name: eGFP-TALEN-07-Right
  Species: H. sapiens (human)
  Insert size (bp): 926
  Promoter: CMV
  Tag / fusion protein: 3X Flag (N terminal on backbone); WT FOKI (C terminal on backbone)
  Cloning method: Restriction Enzyme; 5′ cloning site BsmBI (destroyed during cloning); 3′ cloning site BsmBI (destroyed during cloning)
  Sequencing primers: 5′ CMV-F
Terms and licenses: Academic/Nonprofit Terms; Industry Terms: Not Available to Industry
Depositor comments: Target binding site: TGCACGCCGTA To reduce the chance of recombination in this plasmid, do not grow in liquid culture for more than 12-14 hours. It is strongly recommended that users perform a diagnostic digest to verify this plasmid prior to use. For example, a double digest of the plasmid with BamHI and KpnI should result in two bands at 1.6kb and 5.8kb
How to cite: TAL2013 was a gift from Keith Joung (Addgene plasmid # 39371 ; http://n2t.net/addgene:39371 ; RRID:Addgene_39371)
